Addgene plasmid #160269: pRK5-α5first
Purpose: Expresses a concatemeric construct of a α4:β2:α5 (2:2:1) nAChR
Depositing lab: Pierre-Jean Corringer. Depositing organization: Institut Pasteur. Publication: Concatemers to re-investigate the role of alpha5 in alpha4beta2 nicotinic receptors. Prevost MS, Bouchenaki H, Barilone N, Gielen M, Corringer PJ. Cell Mol Life Sci. 2020 May 29. pii: 10.1007/s00018-020-03558-z. doi: 10.1007/s00018-020-03558-z. PubMed 32472188.
Backbone
  Vector backbone: pKR5
  Backbone size w/o insert (bp): 4668
  Total vector size (bp): 12750
  Vector type: Mammalian Expression
Growth in bacteria
  Bacterial resistance: Ampicillin, 100 μg/mL
  Growth temperature: 37°C
  Growth strain: DH5alpha
  Copy number: Low Copy
Gene/Insert
  Gene/Insert name: α5first concatemer (alt name: α5-β2-α4-β2-α4 concatemer)
  Species: H. sapiens (human)
  Insert size (bp): 8082
  Promoter: CMV
  Cloning method: Restriction Enzyme; 5′ cloning site ClaI (not destroyed); 3′ cloning site HindIII (not destroyed)
  Sequencing primers: 5′ GCCTTTCTCTCCACAGGTGTCC; 3′ GTGAAATTTGTGATGCTATTG
Terms and licenses: Academic/Nonprofit Terms; Industry Terms: Not Available to Industry
How to cite: pRK5-α5first was a gift from Pierre-Jean Corringer (Addgene plasmid # 160269 ; http://n2t.net/addgene:160269 ; RRID:Addgene_160269)
