[The description below was written by a language model from this plasmid's Addgene catalogue record and pLannotate feature annotations shown in this document.]
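Description:
pRK5-α5first is a mammalian expression plasmid built on the pRK5 backbone (recorded in the catalogue as "pKR5"). It carries a single long open reading frame that encodes a concatemeric human nicotinic acetylcholine receptor. The insert of about 8.1 kb sits between ClaI and HindIII sites and joins five subunit coding sequences head to tail in the order α5-β2-α4-β2-α4 (CHRNA5, CHRNB2, CHRNA4, CHRNB2, CHRNA4). The annotated subunit segments are separated by short gaps, which presumably correspond to linker sequences. Fusing the subunits into one polypeptide fixes both the stoichiometry (two α4, two β2, one α5) and the position of each subunit around the pentamer. Co-expressing free subunits would instead give a mixture of assemblies.

Transcription is driven by the CMV immediate-early enhancer and promoter. These are followed by a fragment of CMV intron A, an SP6 promoter that could serve for in vitro transcription, and a fragment of the Xenopus β-globin 5′ UTR, a translational enhancer, just upstream of the α5 sequence. An SV40 polyadenylation signal terminates the transcript. A short match to an IgH signal sequence is also annotated upstream of the coding region, and its role is not clear from the record. The backbone provides AmpR for ampicillin selection in E. coli, a ColE1/pMB1-type origin, an SV40 enhancer/early promoter region, f1 origin fragments, and rop, bom and lac-derived remnants. The catalogue lists the plasmid as low copy.

The sequenced record is 13,045 nt, slightly longer than the 12,750 bp total given in the catalogue. According to the associated publication title, the construct was made to re-examine the role of the α5 subunit in α4β2 nicotinic receptors.
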