Features (pLannotate 1.2.2; 27 found; start..end, strand, type, name):
     14..393     +  enhancer       CMV enhancer: human cytomegalovirus immediate early enhancer
    394..597     +  promoter       CMV promoter: human cytomegalovirus (CMV) immediate early promoter
    733..776     +  intron         CMV intron (fragment): modified intron A from human cytomegalovirus
    828..846     +  promoter       SP6 promoter: promoter for bacteriophage SP6 RNA polymerase
    850..887     +  CDS            IgH signal sequence (fragment): signal sequence from the mouse immunoglobulin heavy chain variable region
    911..942     +  5'UTR          Xenopus globin 5'-UTR (fragment): translational enhancer from the 5'-UTR of the major beta-globin gene of Xenopus laevis
    961..2364    +  CDS            CHRNA5: ACHA5_HUMAN - Also known as NACHRA5. Experimental evidence at protein level: Swiss-Prot protein existence level 1. After binding acetylcholine, the AChR responds by an extensive change in conformation that affects all subunits and leads to opening of an ion-conducting channel across the plasma membrane. From Homo sapiens (Human).
   2413..3846    +  CDS            CHRNB2: ACHB2_HUMAN - Experimental evidence at protein level: Swiss-Prot protein existence level 1. After binding acetylcholine, the AChR responds by an extensive change in conformation that affects all subunits and leads to opening of an ion-conducting channel across the plasma membrane permeable to sodiun ions. From Homo sapiens (Human).
   3898..5694    +  CDS            CHRNA4: ACHA4_HUMAN - Also known as NACRA4. Experimental evidence at protein level: Swiss-Prot protein existence level 1. After binding acetylcholine, the AChR responds by an extensive change in conformation that affects all subunits and leads to opening of an ion-conducting channel across the plasma membrane permeable to sodium ions. From Homo sapiens (Human).
   5761..7191    +  CDS            CHRNB2: ACHB2_HUMAN - Experimental evidence at protein level: Swiss-Prot protein existence level 1. After binding acetylcholine, the AChR responds by an extensive change in conformation that affects all subunits and leads to opening of an ion-conducting channel across the plasma membrane permeable to sodiun ions. From Homo sapiens (Human).
   7243..9039    +  CDS            CHRNA4: ACHA4_HUMAN - Also known as NACRA4. Experimental evidence at protein level: Swiss-Prot protein existence level 1. After binding acetylcholine, the AChR responds by an extensive change in conformation that affects all subunits and leads to opening of an ion-conducting channel across the plasma membrane permeable to sodium ions. From Homo sapiens (Human).
   9063..9197    +  polyA_signal   SV40 poly(A) signal: SV40 polyadenylation signal
   9266..9623    +  promoter       SV40 promoter: SV40 enhancer and early promoter
   9642..9796    +  CDS            lacZα (fragment): LacZα fragment of β-galactosidase; lacZ fragment
   9802..9853    -  misc_feature   bom (fragment): basis of mobility region from pBR322
   9872..10002   +  rep_origin     f1 ori (fragment) (sequence partly withheld): f1 bacteriophage origin of replication; arrow indicates direction of (+) strand synthesis
  10043..10234   -  CDS            rop: Rop protein, which maintains plasmids at low copy number; rop
  10292..10622   +  rep_origin     f1 ori (fragment) (sequence partly withheld): f1 bacteriophage origin of replication; arrow indicates direction of (+) strand synthesis
  10623..10672   -  misc_feature   bom (fragment): basis of mobility region from pBR322
  10774..10809   -  CDS            rop (fragment): Rop protein, which maintains plasmids at low copy number; rop
  10904..11008   +  promoter       AmpR promoter: bla
  11009..11869   +  CDS            AmpR: β-lactamase; bla; confers resistance to ampicillin, carbenicillin, and related antibiotics
  12040..12628   +  rep_origin     ori: high-copy-number ColE1/pMB1/pBR322/pUC origin of replication
  12811..12903   +  CDS            lacI (fragment): lac repressor; lacI; The lac repressor binds to the lac operator to inhibit transcription in E. coli. This inhibition can be relieved by adding lactose or isopropyl-β-D-thiogalactopyranoside (IPTG).
  12916..12937   +  protein_bind   CAP binding site: CAP binding activates transcription in the presence of cAMP. E. coli catabolite activator protein
  12952..12982   +  promoter       lac promoter: promoter for the E. coli lac operon
  12986..13008   +  protein_bind   lac operator (fragment): The lac repressor binds to the lac operator to inhibit transcription in E. coli. This inhibition can be relieved by adding lactose or isopropyl-β-D-thiogalactopyranoside (IPTG). lac repressor encoded by lacI
>Addgene plasmid #160269 | pRK5-α5first | addgene full sequence | sequence record 314822 | Addgene NGS Result
TTCGAGCTCGCCCGACATTGATTATTGACTAGTTATTAATAGTAATCAATTACGGGGTCATTAGTTCATA
GCCCATATATGGAGTTCCGCGTTACATAACTTACGGTAAATGGCCCGCCTGGCTGACCGCCCAACGACCC
CCGCCCATTGACGTCAATAATGACGTATGTTCCCATAGTAACGCCAATAGGGACTTTCCATTGACGTCAA
TGGGTGGAGTATTTACGGTAAACTGCCCACTTGGCAGTACATCAAGTGTATCATATGCCAAGTACGCCCC
CTATTGACGTCAATGACGGTAAATGGCCCGCCTGGCATTATGCCCAGTACATGACCTTATGGGACTTTCC
TACTTGGCAGTACATCTACGTATTAGTCATCGCTATTACCATGGTGATGCGGTTTTGGCAGTACATCAAT
GGGCGTGGATAGCGGTTTGACTCACGGGGATTTCCAAGTCTCCACCCCATTGACGTCAATGGGAGTTTGT
TTTGGCACCAAAATCAACGGGACTTTCCAAAATGTCGTAACAACTCCGCCCCATTGACGCAAATGGGCGG
TAGGCGTGTACGGTGGGAGGTCTATATAAGCAGAGCTCGTTTAGTGAACCGTCAGATCGCCTGGAGACGC
CATCCACGCTGTTTTGACCTCCATAGAAGACACCGGGACCGATCCAGCCTCCGCGGCCGGGAACGGTGCA
TTGGAACGCGGATTCCCCGTGCCAAGAGTGACGTAAGTACCGCCTATAGAGTCTATAGGCCCACCCCCTT
GGCTTCGTTAGAACGCGGCTACAATTAATACATAACCTTATGTATCATACACATACGATTTAGGTGACAC
TATAGAATAACATCCACTTTGCCTTTCTCTCCACAGGTGTCCACTCCCAGGTCCAACTGCACCTCGGTTC
TGCAGAAGCTCAGAATAAACGCTCAACTTTGGCAGATCATCGATGCCACCATGGCGGCGCGGGGGTCAGG
GCCCCGCGCGCTCCGCCTGCTGCTCTTGGTCCAGCTGGTCGCGGGGCGCTGCGGTCTAGCGGGCGCGGCG
GGCGGCGCGCAGAGAGGATTATCTGAACCTTCTTCTATTGCAAAACATGAAGATAGTTTGCTTAAGGATT
TATTTCAAGACTACGAAAGATGGGTTCGTCCTGTGGAACACCTGAATGACAAAATAAAAATAAAATTTGG
ACTTGCAATATCTCAATTGGTGGATGTGGATGAGAAAAATCAGTTAATGACAACAAACGTCTGGTTGAAA
CAGGAATGGATAGATGTAAAATTAAGATGGAACCCTGATGACTATGGTGGAATAAAAGTTATACGTGTTC
CTTCAGACTCTGTCTGGACACCAGACATCGTTTTGTTTGATAATGCAGATGGACGTTTTGAAGGGACCAG
TACGAAAACAGTCATCAGGTACAATGGCACTGTCACCTGGACTCCACCGGCAAACTACAAAAGTTCCTGT
ACCATAGATGTCACGTTTTTCCCATTTGACCTTCAGAACTGTTCCATGAAATTTGGTTCTTGGACTTATG
ATGGATCACAGGTTGATATAATTCTAGAGGACCAAGATGTAGACAAGAGAGATTTTTTTGATAATGGAGA
ATGGGAGATTGTGAGTGCAACAGGGAGCAAAGGAAACAGAACCGACAGCTGTTGCTGGTATCCGTATGTC
ACTTACTCATTTGTAATCAAGCGCCTGCCTCTCTTTTATACCTTGTTCCTTATAATACCCTGTATTGGGC
TCTCATTTTTAACTGTACTTGTCTTCTATCTTCCTTCAAATGAAGGTGAAAAGATTTGTCTCTGCACTTC
AGTACTTGTGTCTTTGACTGTCTTCCTTCTGGTTATTGAAGAGATCATACCATCATCTTCAAAAGTCATA
CCTCTAATTGGAGAGTATCTGGTATTTACCATGATTTTTGTGACACTGTCAATTATGGTAACCGTCTTCG
CTATCAACATTCATCATCGTTCTTCCTCAACACATAATGCCATGGCGCCTTTGGTCCGCAAGATATTTCT
TCACACGCTTCCCAAACTGCTTTGCATGAGAAGTCATGTAGACAGGTACTTCACTCAGAAAGAGGAAACT
GAGAGTGGTAGTGGACCAAAATCTTCTAGAAACACATTGGAAGCTGCGCTCGATTCTATTCGCTACATTA
CAAGACACATCATGAAGGAAAATGATGTCCGTGAGGTTGTTGAAGATTGGAAATTCATAGCCCAGGTTCT
TGATCGGATGTTTCTGTGGACTTTTCTTTTCGTTTCAATTGTTGGATCTCTTGGGCTTTTTGTTCCTGTT
ATTTATAAATGGGCAAATATATTAATACCAGTTCATATTGGAAATGCAAATAAGCAACAGCAACAGCAGC
AACAGCAGCAACAACAGCAACAGCAGCAAACCGGTACGGATACAGAGGAGCGGCTGGTGGAGCATCTCCT
GGATCCTTCCCGCTACAACAAGCTCATCCGCCCAGCCACCAATGGCTCTGAGCTGGTGACAGTACAGCTT
ATGGTGTCACTGGCCCAGCTCATCAGTGTGCATGAGCGGGAGCAGATCATGACCACCAATGTCTGGCTGA
CCCAGGAGTGGGAAGATTATCGCCTCACCTGGAAGCCTGAAGAGTTTGACAACATGAAGAAAGTTCGGCT
CCCTTCCAAACACATCTGGCTCCCAGATGTGGTCCTGTACAACAATGCTGACGGCATGTACGAGGTGTCC
TTCTATTCCAATGCCGTGGTCTCCTATGATGGCAGCATCTTCTGGCTGCCGCCTGCCATCTACAAGAGCG
CATGCAAGATTGAAGTAAAGCACTTCCCATTTGACCAGCAGAACTGCACCATGAAGTTCCGTTCGTGGAC
CTACGACCGCACAGAGATCGACTTGGTGCTGAAGAGTGAGGTGGCCAGCCTGGACGACTTCACACCTAGT
GGTGAGTGGGACATCGTGGCGCTGCCGGGCCGGCGCAACGAGAACCCCGACGACTCTACGTACGTGGACA
TCACGTATGACTTCATCATTCGCCGCAAGCCGCTCTTCTACACCATCAACCTCATCATCCCCTGTGTGCT
CATCACCTCGCTGGCCATCCTTGTCTTCTACCTGCCATCCGACTGTGGCGAGAAGATGACGTTGTGCATC
TCAGTGCTGCTGGCGCTCACGGTCTTCCTGCTGCTCATCTCCAAGATCGTGCCTCCCACCTCCCTCGACG
TGCCGCTCGTCGGCAAGTACCTCATGTTCACCATGGTGCTTGTCACCTTCTCCATCGTCACCAGCGTGTG
CGTGCTCAACGTGCACCACCGCTCGCCCACCACGCACACCATGGCGCCCTGGGTGAAGGTCGTCTTCCTG
GAGAAGCTGCCCGCGCTGCTCTTCATGCAGCAGCCACGCCATCATTGCGCCCGTCAGCGCCTGCGCCTGC
GGCGACGCCAGCGTGAGCGCGAGGGCGCTGGAGCCCTCTTCTTCCGCGAAGCCCCAGGGGCCGACTCCTG
CACGTGCTTCGTCAACCGCGCGTCGGTGCAGGGGTTGGCCGGGGCCTTCGGGGCTGAGCCTGCACCAGTG
GCGGGCCCCGGGCGCTCAGGGGAGCCGTGTGGCTGTGGCCTCCGGGAGGCGGTGGACGGCGTGCGCTTCA
TCGCAGACCACATGCGGAGCGAGGACGATGACCAGAGCGTGAGTGAGGACTGGAAGTACGTCGCCATGGT
GATCGACCGCCTCTTCCTCTGGATCTTTGTCTTTGTCTGTGTCTTTGGCACCATCGGCATGTTCCTGCAG
CCTCTCTTCCAGAACTACACCACCACCACCTTCCTCCACTCAGACCACTCAGCCCCCAGCTCCAAGCAGC
AACAGCAGCAACAACAGCAACAGCAGCAACAGCAGCAACAAGTCGACCATGTGGAGACCCGGGCCCACGC
CGAGGAGCGGCTCCTGAAGAAACTCTTCTCCGGTTACAACAAGTGGTCCCGACCCGTGGCCAACATCTCG
GACGTGGTCCTCGTCCGCTTCGGCCTGTCCATCGCTCAGCTCATTGACGTGGATGAGAAGAACCAGATGA
TGACCACGAACGTATGGGTGAAGCAGGAGTGGCACGACTACAAGCTGCGCTGGGACCCAGCTGACTATGA
GAATGTCACCTCCATCCGCATCCCCTCCGAGCTCATCTGGCGGCCGGACATCGTCCTCTACAACAATGCT
GACGGGGACTTCGCGGTCACCCACCTGACCAAGGCCCACCTGTTCCATGACGGGCGGGTGCAGTGGACTC
CCCCGGCCATTTACAAGAGCTCCTGCAGCATCGACGTCACCTTCTTCCCCTTCGACCAGCAGAACTGCAC
CATGAAATTCGGCTCCTGGACCTACGACAAGGCCAAGATCGACCTGGTGAACATGCACAGCCGCGTGGAC
CAGCTGGACTTCTGGGAGAGTGGCGAGTGGGTCATCGTGGATGCCGTGGGCACCTACAACACCAGGAAGT
ACGAGTGCTGTGCCGAGATCTACCCGGACATCACCTATGCCTTCGTCATCCGGCGGCTGCCGCTCTTCTA
CACCATCAACCTCATCATCCCCTGCCTGCTCATCTCCTGCCTCACCGTGCTGGTCTTCTACCTGCCCTCC
GAGTGTGGCGAGAAGATCACGCTGTGCATCTCCGTGCTGCTGTCGCTCACCGTCTTCCTGCTGCTCATCA
CCGAGATCATCCCGTCCACCTCACTGGTCATCCCACTCATCGGCGAGTACCTGCTGTTCACCATGATCTT
CGTCACCCTGTCCATCGTCATCACGGTCTTCGTGCTCAACGTGCACCACCGCTCGCCACGCACGCACACC
ATGCCCACCTGGGTACGCAGGGTCTTCCTGGACATCGTGCCACGCCTGCTCCTCATGAAGCGGCCGTCCG
TGGTCAAGGACAATTGCCGGCGGCTCATCGAGTCCATGCATAAGATGGCCAGTGCCCCGCGCTTCTGGCC
CGAGCCAGAAGGGGAGCCCCCTGCCACGAGCGGCACCCAGAGCCTGCACCCGCCCTCACCGTCCTTCTGT
GTCCCCCTGGATGTGCCGGCTGAGCCTGGGCCTTCCTGCAAGTCACCCTCCGACCAGCTCCCTCCTCAGC
AGCCCCTGGAAGCTGAGAAAGCCAGCCCCCACCCCTCGCCTGGACCCTGCCGCCCGCCCCACGGCACCCA
GGCACCAGGGCTGGCCAAAGCCAGGTCCCTCAGCGTCCAGCACATGTCCAGCCCTGGCGAAGCGGTGGAA
GGCGGCGTCCGGTGCCGGTCTCGGAGCATCCAGTACTGTGTTCCCCGAGACGATGCCGCCCCCGAGGCAG
ATGGCCAGGCTGCCGGCGCCCTGGCCTCTCGCAACACCCACTCGGCTGAGCTCCCACCCCCAGACCAGCC
CTCTCCGTGCAAATGCACATGCAAGAAGGAGCCCTCTTCGGTGTCCCCGAGCGCCACGGTCAAGACCCGC
AGCACCAAAGCGCCGCCCCCGCACCTGCCCCTGTCGCCGGCCCTGACCCGGGCGGTGGAGGGCGTCCAGT
ACATTGCAGACCACCTGAAGGCCGAAGACACAGACTTCTCGGTGAAGGAGGACTGGAAGTACGTGGCCAT
GGTCATCGACCGCATCTTCCTCTGGATGTTCATCATCGTCTGCCTGCTGGGGACGGTGGGCCTCTTCCTG
CCGCCCTGGCTGGCTGGCATGATCCAGCAACAGCAGCAACAACAGCAACAGCAGCAACAGCAGCAACAAC
AGCAACAGCAGCAAGCTAGCACGGATACAGAGGAGCGGCTGGTGGAGCATCTCCTGGATCCTTCCCGCTA
CAACAAGCTCATCCGCCCAGCCACCAATGGCTCTGAGCTGGTGACAGTACAGCTTATGGTGTCACTGGCC
CAGCTCATCAGTGTGCATGAGCGGGAGCAGATCATGACCACCAATGTCTGGCTGACCCAGGAGTGGGAAG
ATTATCGCCTCACCTGGAAGCCTGAAGAGTTTGACAACATGAAGAAAGTTCGGCTCCCTTCCAAACACAT
CTGGCTCCCAGATGTGGTCCTGTACAACAATGCTGACGGCATGTACGAGGTGTCCTTCTATTCCAATGCC
GTGGTCTCCTATGATGGCAGCATCTTCTGGCTGCCGCCTGCCATCTACAAGAGCGCATGCAAGATTGAAG
TAAAGCACTTCCCATTTGACCAGCAGAACTGCACCATGAAGTTCCGTTCGTGGACCTACGACCGCACAGA
GATCGACTTGGTGCTGAAGAGTGAGGTGGCCAGCCTGGACGACTTCACACCTAGTGGTGAGTGGGACATC
GTGGCGCTGCCGGGCCGGCGCAACGAGAACCCCGACGACTCTACGTACGTGGACATCACGTATGACTTCA
TCATTCGCCGCAAGCCGCTCTTCTACACCATCAACCTCATCATCCCCTGTGTGCTCATCACCTCGCTGGC
CATCCTTGTCTTCTACCTGCCATCCGACTGTGGCGAGAAGATGACGTTGTGCATCTCAGTGCTGCTGGCG
CTCACGGTCTTCCTGCTGCTCATCTCCAAGATCGTGCCTCCCACCTCCCTCGACGTGCCGCTCGTCGGCA
AGTACCTCATGTTCACCATGGTGCTTGTCACCTTCTCCATCGTCACCAGCGTGTGCGTGCTCAACGTGCA
CCACCGCTCGCCCACCACGCACACCATGGCGCCCTGGGTGAAGGTCGTCTTCCTGGAGAAGCTGCCCGCG
CTGCTCTTCATGCAGCAGCCACGCCATCATTGCGCCCGTCAGCGCCTGCGCCTGCGGCGACGCCAGCGTG
AGCGCGAGGGCGCTGGAGCCCTCTTCTTCCGCGAAGCCCCAGGGGCCGACTCCTGCACGTGCTTCGTCAA
CCGCGCGTCGGTGCAGGGGTTGGCCGGGGCCTTCGGGGCTGAGCCTGCACCAGTGGCGGGCCCCGGGCGC
TCAGGGGAGCCGTGTGGCTGTGGCCTCCGGGAGGCGGTGGACGGCGTGCGCTTCATCGCAGACCACATGC
GGAGCGAGGACGATGACCAGAGCGTGAGTGAGGACTGGAAGTACGTCGCCATGGTGATCGACCGCCTCTT
CCTCTGGATCTTTGTCTTTGTCTGTGTCTTTGGCACCATCGGCATGTTCCTGCAGCCTCTCTTCCAGAAC
TACACCACCACCACCTTCCTCCACTCAGACCACTCAGCCCCCAGCTCCAAGCAGCAACAGCAGCAACAAC
AGCAACAGCAGCAACAGCAGCAACAACTCGAGCATGTGGAGACCCGGGCCCACGCCGAGGAGCGGCTCCT
GAAGAAACTCTTCTCCGGTTACAACAAGTGGTCCCGACCCGTGGCCAACATCTCGGACGTGGTCCTCGTC
CGCTTCGGCCTGTCCATCGCTCAGCTCATTGACGTGGATGAGAAGAACCAGATGATGACCACGAACGTAT
GGGTGAAGCAGGAGTGGCACGACTACAAGCTGCGCTGGGACCCAGCTGACTATGAGAATGTCACCTCCAT
CCGCATCCCCTCCGAGCTCATCTGGCGGCCGGACATCGTCCTCTACAACAATGCTGACGGGGACTTCGCG
GTCACCCACCTGACCAAGGCCCACCTGTTCCATGACGGGCGGGTGCAGTGGACTCCCCCGGCCATTTACA
AGAGCTCCTGCAGCATCGACGTCACCTTCTTCCCCTTCGACCAGCAGAACTGCACCATGAAATTCGGCTC
CTGGACCTACGACAAGGCCAAGATCGACCTGGTGAACATGCACAGCCGCGTGGACCAGCTGGACTTCTGG
GAGAGTGGCGAGTGGGTCATCGTGGATGCCGTGGGCACCTACAACACCAGGAAGTACGAGTGCTGTGCCG
AGATCTACCCGGACATCACCTATGCCTTCGTCATCCGGCGGCTGCCGCTCTTCTACACCATCAACCTCAT
CATCCCCTGCCTGCTCATCTCCTGCCTCACCGTGCTGGTCTTCTACCTGCCCTCCGAGTGTGGCGAGAAG
ATCACGCTGTGCATCTCCGTGCTGCTGTCGCTCACCGTCTTCCTGCTGCTCATCACCGAGATCATCCCGT
CCACCTCACTGGTCATCCCACTCATCGGCGAGTACCTGCTGTTCACCATGATCTTCGTCACCCTGTCCAT
CGTCATCACGGTCTTCGTGCTCAACGTGCACCACCGCTCGCCACGCACGCACACCATGCCCACCTGGGTA
CGCAGGGTCTTCCTGGACATCGTGCCACGCCTGCTCCTCATGAAGCGGCCGTCCGTGGTCAAGGACAATT
GCCGGCGGCTCATCGAGTCCATGCATAAGATGGCCAGTGCCCCGCGCTTCTGGCCCGAGCCAGAAGGGGA
GCCCCCTGCCACGAGCGGCACCCAGAGCCTGCACCCGCCCTCACCGTCCTTCTGTGTCCCCCTGGATGTG
CCGGCTGAGCCTGGGCCTTCCTGCAAGTCACCCTCCGACCAGCTCCCTCCTCAGCAGCCCCTGGAAGCTG
AGAAAGCCAGCCCCCACCCCTCGCCTGGACCCTGCCGCCCGCCCCACGGCACCCAGGCACCAGGGCTGGC
CAAAGCCAGGTCCCTCAGCGTCCAGCACATGTCCAGCCCTGGCGAAGCGGTGGAAGGCGGCGTCCGGTGC
CGGTCTCGGAGCATCCAGTACTGTGTTCCCCGAGACGATGCCGCCCCCGAGGCAGATGGCCAGGCTGCCG
GCGCCCTGGCCTCTCGCAACACCCACTCGGCTGAGCTCCCACCCCCAGACCAGCCCTCTCCGTGCAAATG
CACATGCAAGAAGGAGCCCTCTTCGGTGTCCCCGAGCGCCACGGTCAAGACCCGCAGCACCAAAGCGCCG
CCCCCGCACCTGCCCCTGTCGCCGGCCCTGACCCGGGCGGTGGAGGGCGTCCAGTACATTGCAGACCACC
TGAAGGCCGAAGACACAGACTTCTCGGTGAAGGAGGACTGGAAGTACGTGGCCATGGTCATCGACCGCAT
CTTCCTCTGGATGTTCATCATCGTCTGCCTGCTGGGGACGGTGGGCCTCTTCCTGCCGCCCTGGCTGGCT
GGCATGATCTAGAAGCTTGGCCGCCATGGCCCAACTTGTTTATTGCAGCTTATAATGGTTACAAATAAAG
CAATAGCATCACAAATTTCACAAATAAAGCATTTTTTTCACTGCATTCTAGTTGTGGTTTGTCCAAACTC
ATCAATGTATCTTATCATGTCTGGATCGGGAATTAATTCGGCGCAGCACCATGGCCTGAAATAACCTCTG
AAAGAGGAACTTGGTTAGGTACCTTCTGAGGCGGAAAGAACCAGCTGTGGAATGTGTGTCAGTTAGGGTG
TGGAAAGTCCCCAGGCTCCCCAGCAGGCAGAAGTATGCAAAGCATGCATCTCAATTAGTCAGCAACCAGG
TGTGGAAAGTCCCCAGGCTCCCCAGCAGGCAGAAGTATGCAAAGCATGCATCTCAATTAGTCAGCAACCA
TAGTCCCGCCCCTAACTCCGCCCATCCCGCCCCTAACTCCGCCCAGTTCCGCCCATTCTCCGCCCCATGG
CTGACTAATTTTTTTTATTTATGCAGAGGCCGAGGCCGCCTCGGCCTCTGAGCTATTCCAGAAGTAGTGA
GGAGGCTTTTTTGGAGGCCTAGGCTTTTGCAAAAAGCTGTTAACAGCTTGGCACTGGCCGTCGTTTTACA
ACGTCGTGACTGGGAAAACCCTGGCGTTACCCAACTTAATCGCCTTGCAGCACATCCCCCTTTCGCCAGC
TGGCGTAATAGCGAAGAGGCCCGCACCGATCGCCCTTCCCAACAGTTGCGCAGCCTGAATGGCGAATGGC
GCCTGATGCGGTATTTTCTCCTTACGCATCTGTGCGGTATTTCACACCGCATA
[142 nt withheld, positions 9854-9995]
CGCCGGCCTTACAGACAAGCTGTGACCGTCTCCGGGAGCTGCATGTGTCAGAGGTTTTCACCGTCATCAC
CGAAACGCGCGAGGCAGCTGCGGTAAAGCTCATCAGCGTGGTCGTGAAGCGATTCACAGATGTCTGCCTG
TTCATCCGCGTCCAGCTCGTTGAGTTTCTCCAGAAGCGTTAATGTCTGGCTTCTGATAAAGCGGGCCATG
TTAAGGGCGGTTTTTTCCTGTTTGGTCACTGATGCCTCCGTGTAAGGGGGATTTCTGTTCATGGGGGTAA
TGATACCGATGAAACG
[141 nt withheld, positions 10292-10432]
CCTTTGACGTTGGAGTCCACGTTCTTT
[37 nt withheld, positions 10460-10496]
ACCCTATCTCGGGCTATTCTTTTGATTTATAAGGGATTTTGCCGATTTCGGCCTATTGGTTAAAAAATGA
GCTGATTTAACAAAAATTTAACGCGAATTTTAACAAAATATTAACGTTTACAATTTTATGGTGCACTCTC
AGTACAATCTGCTCTGATGCCGCATAGTTAAGCCAGCCCCGACACCCGCCAACACCCGCTGACGCGCCCT
GACGGGCTTGTCTGCTCCCGGCATCCGCTTACAGACAAGCTGTGACCGTCTCCGGGAGCTGCATGTGTCA
GAGGTTTTCACCGTCATCACCGAAACGCGCGAGACGAAAGGGCCTCGTGATACGCCTATTTTTATAGGTT
AATGTCATGATAATAATGGTTTCTTAGACGTCAGGTGGCACTTTTCGGGGAAATGTGCGCGGAACCCCTA
TTTGTTTATTTTTCTAAATACATTCAAATATGTATCCGCTCATGAGACAATAACCCTGATAAATGCTTCA
ATAATATTGAAAAAGGAAGAGTATGAGTATTCAACATTTCCGTGTCGCCCTTATTCCCTTTTTTGCGGCA
TTTTGCCTTCCTGTTTTTGCTCACCCAGAAACGCTGGTGAAAGTAAAAGATGCTGAAGATCAGTTGGGTG
CACGAGTGGGTTACATCGAACTGGATCTCAACAGCGGTAAGATCCTTGAGAGTTTTCGCCCCGAAGAACG
TTTTCCAATGATGAGCACTTTTAAAGTTCTGCTATGTGGCGCGGTATTATCCCGTATTGACGCCGGGCAA
GAGCAACTCGGTCGCCGCATACACTATTCTCAGAATGACTTGGTTGAGTACTCACCAGTCACAGAAAAGC
ATCTTACGGATGGCATGACAGTAAGAGAATTATGCAGTGCTGCCATAACCATGAGTGATAACACTGCGGC
CAACTTACTTCTGACAACGATCGGAGGACCGAAGGAGCTAACCGCTTTTTTGCACAACATGGGGGATCAT
GTAACTCGCCTTGATCGTTGGGAACCGGAGCTGAATGAAGCCATACCAAACGACGAGCGTGACACCACGA
TGCCTGTAGCAATGGCAACAACGTTGCGCAAACTATTAACTGGCGAACTACTTACTCTAGCTTCCCGGCA
ACAATTAATAGACTGGATGGAGGCGGATAAAGTTGCAGGACCACTTCTGCGCTCGGCCCTTCCGGCTGGC
TGGTTTATTGCTGATAAATCTGGAGCCGGTGAGCGTGGGTCTCGCGGTATCATTGCAGCACTGGGGCCAG
ATGGTAAGCCCTCCCGTATCGTAGTTATCTACACGACGGGGAGTCAGGCAACTATGGATGAACGAAATAG
ACAGATCGCTGAGATAGGTGCCTCACTGATTAAGCATTGGTAACTGTCAGACCAAGTTTACTCATATATA
CTTTAGATTGATTTAAAACTTCATTTTTAATTTAAAAGGATCTAGGTGAAGATCCTTTTTGATAATCTCA
TGACCAAAATCCCTTAACGTGAGTTTTCGTTCCACTGAGCGTCAGACCCCGTAGAAAAGATCAAAGGATC
TTCTTGAGATCCTTTTTTTCTGCGCGTAATCTGCTGCTTGCAAACAAAAAAACCACCGCTACCAGCGGTG
GTTTGTTTGCCGGATCAAGAGCTACCAACTCTTTTTCCGAAGGTAACTGGCTTCAGCAGAGCGCAGATAC
CAAATACTGTTCTTCTAGTGTAGCCGTAGTTAGGCCACCACTTCAAGAACTCTGTAGCACCGCCTACATA
CCTCGCTCTGCTAATCCTGTTACCAGTGGCTGCTGCCAGTGGCGATAAGTCGTGTCTTACCGGGTTGGAC
TCAAGACGATAGTTACCGGATAAGGCGCAGCGGTCGGGCTGAACGGGGGGTTCGTGCACACAGCCCAGCT
TGGAGCGAACGACCTACACCGAACTGAGATACCTACAGCGTGAGCTATGAGAAAGCGCCACGCTTCCCGA
AGGGAGAAAGGCGGACAGGTATCCGGTAAGCGGCAGGGTCGGAACAGGAGAGCGCACGAGGGAGCTTCCA
GGGGGAAACGCCTGGTATCTTTATAGTCCTGTCGGGTTTCGCCACCTCTGACTTGAGCGTCGATTTTTGT
GATGCTCGTCAGGGGGGCGGAGCCTATGGAAAAACGCCAGCAACGCGGCCTTTTTACGGTTCCTGGCCTT
TTGCTGGCCTTTTGCTCACATGTTCTTTCCTGCGTTATCCCCTGATTCTGTGGATAACCGTATTACCGCC
TTTGAGTGAGCTGATACCGCTCGCCGCAGCCGAACGACCGAGCGCAGCGAGTCAGTGAGCGAGGAAGCGG
AAGAGCGCCCAATACGCAAACCGCCTCTCCCCGCGCGTTGGCCGATTCATTAATGCAGCTGGCACGACAG
GTTTCCCGACTGGAAAGCGGGCAGTGAGCGCAACGCAATTAATGTGAGTTAGCTCACTCATTAGGCACCC
CAGGCTTTACACTTTATGCTTCCGGCTCGTATGTTGTGTGGAATTGTGAGCGGATAACAATTTCACACAG
GAAACAGCTATGACATGATTACGAATTAA
